Addgene plasmid #135706: psiCHECK2-miR-497
Purpose: Mammalian expression vector, Luciferase reporter to test activity of miRNA (miR-497)
Depositing lab: Florian Karreth. Depositing organization: H. Lee Moffitt Cancer Center and Research Institute.
Backbone
  Vector backbone: psiCHECK-2
  Backbone manufacturer: Promega
  Vector type: Mammalian Expression
Growth in bacteria
  Bacterial resistance: Ampicillin, 100 μg/mL
  Growth temperature: 37°C
  Growth strain: DH5alpha
  Copy number: High Copy
Gene/Insert
  Gene/Insert name: miR-497 reverse complement
  Species: Synthetic
  Cloning method: Restriction Enzyme; 5′ cloning site Unknown (unknown if destroyed); 3′ cloning site Unknown (unknown if destroyed)
Terms and licenses: Academic/Nonprofit Terms; Industry Terms: Not Available to Industry
How to cite: psiCHECK2-miR-497 was a gift from Florian Karreth (Addgene plasmid # 135706 ; http://n2t.net/addgene:135706 ; RRID:Addgene_135706)
