[The description below was written by a language model from this plasmid's Addgene catalogue record and pLannotate feature annotations shown in this document.]
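Description:
psiCHECK2-miR-497 is a mammalian dual-luciferase reporter plasmid built on the psiCHECK-2 backbone, designed to measure the activity of the microRNA miR-497. It is propagated in E. coli from a high-copy ColE1/pUC-type origin and selected through the β-lactamase (AmpR) gene with its native bla promoter, conferring ampicillin resistance. The feature table shows no mammalian selection marker, which is consistent with use in transient transfection.

The plasmid carries two independent luciferase cassettes. In the first, the SV40 enhancer/early promoter followed by a chimeric β-globin/immunoglobulin intron drives human codon-optimized Renilla luciferase (hRluc), terminated by a synthetic poly(A) signal; a T7 promoter just upstream of the coding sequence also permits in vitro transcription. The recorded insert is a synthetic sequence that is the reverse complement of miR-497, that is, a perfectly complementary target site. It is not annotated in the feature table and the cloning sites are listed as unknown, but the short gap between the end of hRluc and the synthetic poly(A) signal corresponds to the position where psiCHECK-2 normally accepts 3′UTR inserts. Placed there, the site makes the Renilla transcript subject to silencing by miR-497, so Renilla signal falls as miRNA activity rises. The second cassette, an HSV TK promoter driving firefly luciferase (luc+) with an SV40 poly(A) signal, is not targeted and serves as an internal normalization control on the same plasmid. The Renilla-to-firefly ratio therefore reports miR-497 activity in transfected cells, for example to compare endogenous levels or to validate mimics, inhibitors or sponges.
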