Features (pLannotate 1.2.2; 12 found; start..end, strand, type, name):
     62..419     +  promoter       SV40 promoter: SV40 enhancer and early promoter
    489..621     +  intron         chimeric intron: chimera between introns from human β-globin and immunoglobulin heavy chain genes
    666..684     +  promoter       T7 promoter: promoter for bacteriophage T7 RNA polymerase
    694..1629    +  CDS            hRluc: Renilla luciferase human codon-optimized
   1685..1733    +  polyA_signal   poly(A) signal: synthetic polyadenylation signal
   1742..2493    +  promoter       HSV TK promoter: herpes simplex virus thymidine kinase promoter
   2529..4181    +  CDS            luciferase: firefly luciferase; luc+; enhanced luc+ version of the luciferase gene AAS38485.1 42718124.0
   4225..4346    -  polyA_signal   SV40 poly(A) signal: SV40 polyadenylation signal
   4369..4437    -  CDS            large T antigen (fragment): large T antigen from SV40 (simian virus 40)
   4479..4583    +  promoter       AmpR promoter: bla
   4584..5444    +  CDS            AmpR: β-lactamase; bla; confers resistance to ampicillin, carbenicillin, and related antibiotics
   5615..6203    +  rep_origin     ori: high-copy-number ColE1/pMB1/pBR322/pUC origin of replication
>Addgene plasmid #135706 | psiCHECK2-miR-497 | addgene full sequence | sequence record 322211 | Addgene NGS Result
AGATCTGCGCAGCACCATGGCCTGAAATAACCTCTGAAAGAGGAACTTGGTTAGGTACCTTCTGAGGCGG
AAAGAACCAGCTGTGGAATGTGTGTCAGTTAGGGTGTGGAAAGTCCCCAGGCTCCCCAGCAGGCAGAAGT
ATGCAAAGCATGCATCTCAATTAGTCAGCAACCAGGTGTGGAAAGTCCCCAGGCTCCCCAGCAGGCAGAA
GTATGCAAAGCATGCATCTCAATTAGTCAGCAACCATAGTCCCGCCCCTAACTCCGCCCATCCCGCCCCT
AACTCCGCCCAGTTCCGCCCATTCTCCGCCCCATGGCTGACTAATTTTTTTTATTTATGCAGAGGCCGAG
GCCGCCTCGGCCTCTGAGCTATTCCAGAAGTAGTGAGGAGGCTTTTTTGGAGGCCTAGGCTTTTGCAAAA
AGCTTGATTCTTCTGACACAACAGTCTCGAACTTAAGCTGCAGAAGTTGGTCGTGAGGCACTGGGCAGGT
AAGTATCAAGGTTACAAGACAGGTTTAAGGAGACCAATAGAAACTGGGCTTGTCGAGACAGAGAAGACTC
TTGCGTTTCTGATAGGCACCTATTGGTCTTACTGACATCCACTTTGCCTTTCTCTCCACAGGTGTCCACT
CCCAGTTCAATTACAGCTCTTAAGGCTAGAGTACTTAATACGACTCACTATAGGCTAGCCACCATGGCTT
CCAAGGTGTACGACCCCGAGCAACGCAAACGCATGATCACTGGGCCTCAGTGGTGGGCTCGCTGCAAGCA
AATGAACGTGCTGGACTCCTTCATCAACTACTATGATTCCGAGAAGCACGCCGAGAACGCCGTGATTTTT
CTGCATGGTAACGCTGCCTCCAGCTACCTGTGGAGGCACGTCGTGCCTCACATCGAGCCCGTGGCTAGAT
GCATCATCCCTGATCTGATCGGAATGGGTAAGTCCGGCAAGAGCGGGAATGGCTCATATCGCCTCCTGGA
TCACTACAAGTACCTCACCGCTTGGTTCGAGCTGCTGAACCTTCCAAAGAAAATCATCTTTGTGGGCCAC
GACTGGGGGGCTTGTCTGGCCTTTCACTACTCCTACGAGCACCAAGACAAGATCAAGGCCATCGTCCATG
CTGAGAGTGTCGTGGACGTGATCGAGTCCTGGGACGAGTGGCCTGACATCGAGGAGGATATCGCCCTGAT
CAAGAGCGAAGAGGGCGAGAAAATGGTGCTTGAGAATAACTTCTTCGTCGAGACCATGCTCCCAAGCAAG
ATCATGCGGAAACTGGAGCCTGAGGAGTTCGCTGCCTACCTGGAGCCATTCAAGGAGAAGGGCGAGGTTA
GACGGCCTACCCTCTCCTGGCCTCGCGAGATCCCTCTCGTTAAGGGAGGCAAGCCCGACGTCGTCCAGAT
TGTCCGCAACTACAACGCCTACCTTCGGGCCAGCGACGATCTGCCTAAGATGTTCATCGAGTCCGACCCT
GGGTTCTTTTCCAACGCTATTGTCGAGGGAGCTAAGAAGTTCCCTAACACCGAGTTCGTGAAGGTGAAGG
GCCTCCACTTCAGCCAGGAGGACGCTCCAGATGAAATGGGTAAGTACATCAAGAGCTTCGTGGAGCGCGT
GCTGAAGAACGAGCAGTAATTCTAGGCGATCGCTCGACACAAACCACAGTGTGCTGCTGGCGGCCGCTGG
CCGCAATAAAATATCTTTATTTTCATTACATCTGTGTGTTGGTTTTTTGTGTGAGGATCTAAATGAGTCT
TCGGACCTCGCGGGGGCCGCTTAAGCGGTGGTTAGGGTTTGTCTGACGCGGGGGGAGGGGGAAGGAACGA
AACACTCTCATTCGGAGGCGGCTCGGGGTTTGGTCTTGGTGGCCACGGGCACGCAGAAGAGCGCCGCGAT
CCTCTTAAGCACCCCCCCGCCCTCCGTGGAGGCGGGGGTTTGGTCGGCGGGTGGTAACTGGCGGGCCGCT
GACTCGGGCGGGTCGCGCGCCCCAGAGTGTGACCTTTTCGGTCTGCTCGCAGACCCCCGGGCGGCGCCGC
CGCGGCGGCGACGGGCTCGCTGGGTCCTAGGCTCCATGGGGACCGTATACGTGGACAGGCTCTGGAGCAT
CCGCACGACTGCGGTGATATTACCGGAGACCTTCTGCGGGACGAGCCGGGTCACGCGGCTGACGCGGAGC
GTCCGTTGGGCGACAAACACCAGGACGGGGCACAGGTACACTATCTTGTCACCCGGAGGCGCGAGGGACT
GCAGGAGCTTCAGGGAGTGGCGCAGCTGCTTCATCCCCGTGGCCCGTTGCTCGCGTTTGCTGGCGGTGTC
CCCGGAAGAAATATATTTGCATGTCTTTAGTTCTATGATGACACAAACCCCGCCCAGCGTCTTGTCATTG
GCGAATTCGAACACGCAGATGCAGTCGGGGCGGCGCGGTCCCAGGTCCACTTCGCATATTAAGGTGACGC
GTGTGGCCTCGAACACCGAGCGACCCTGCAGCGACCCGCTTAAAAGCTTGGCATTCCGGTACTGTTGGTA
AAGCCACCATGGCCGATGCTAAGAACATTAAGAAGGGCCCTGCTCCCTTCTACCCTCTGGAGGATGGCAC
CGCTGGCGAGCAGCTGCACAAGGCCATGAAGAGGTATGCCCTGGTGCCTGGCACCATTGCCTTCACCGAT
GCCCACATTGAGGTGGACATCACCTATGCCGAGTACTTCGAGATGTCTGTGCGCCTGGCCGAGGCCATGA
AGAGGTACGGCCTGAACACCAACCACCGCATCGTGGTGTGCTCTGAGAACTCTCTGCAGTTCTTCATGCC
AGTGCTGGGCGCCCTGTTCATCGGAGTGGCCGTGGCCCCTGCTAACGACATTTACAACGAGCGCGAGCTG
CTGAACAGCATGGGCATTTCTCAGCCTACCGTGGTGTTCGTGTCTAAGAAGGGCCTGCAGAAGATCCTGA
ACGTGCAGAAGAAGCTGCCTATCATCCAGAAGATCATCATCATGGACTCTAAGACCGACTACCAGGGCTT
CCAGAGCATGTACACATTCGTGACATCTCATCTGCCTCCTGGCTTCAACGAGTACGACTTCGTGCCAGAG
TCTTTCGACAGGGACAAAACCATTGCCCTGATCATGAACAGCTCTGGGTCTACCGGCCTGCCTAAGGGCG
TGGCCCTGCCTCATCGCACCGCCTGTGTGCGCTTCTCTCACGCCCGCGACCCTATTTTCGGCAACCAGAT
CATCCCCGACACCGCTATTCTGAGCGTGGTGCCATTCCACCACGGCTTCGGCATGTTCACCACCCTGGGC
TACCTGATTTGCGGCTTTCGGGTGGTGCTGATGTACCGCTTCGAGGAGGAGCTGTTCCTGCGCAGCCTGC
AAGACTACAAAATTCAGTCTGCCCTGCTGGTGCCAACCCTGTTCAGCTTCTTCGCTAAGAGCACCCTGAT
CGACAAGTACGACCTGTCTAACCTGCACGAGATTGCCTCTGGCGGCGCCCCACTGTCTAAGGAGGTGGGC
GAAGCCGTGGCCAAGCGCTTTCATCTGCCAGGCATCCGCCAGGGCTACGGCCTGACCGAGACAACCAGCG
CCATTCTGATTACCCCAGAGGGCGACGACAAGCCTGGCGCCGTGGGCAAGGTGGTGCCATTCTTCGAGGC
CAAGGTGGTGGACCTGGACACCGGCAAGACCCTGGGAGTGAACCAGCGCGGCGAGCTGTGTGTGCGCGGC
CCTATGATTATGTCCGGCTACGTGAATAACCCTGAGGCCACAAACGCCCTGATCGACAAGGACGGCTGGC
TGCACTCTGGCGACATTGCCTACTGGGACGAGGACGAGCACTTCTTCATCGTGGACCGCCTGAAGTCTCT
GATCAAGTACAAGGGCTACCAGGTGGCCCCAGCCGAGCTGGAGTCTATCCTGCTGCAGCACCCTAACATT
TTCGACGCCGGAGTGGCCGGCCTGCCCGACGACGATGCCGGCGAGCTGCCTGCCGCCGTCGTCGTGCTGG
AACACGGCAAGACCATGACCGAGAAGGAGATCGTGGACTATGTGGCCAGCCAGGTGACAACCGCCAAGAA
GCTGCGCGGCGGAGTGGTGTTCGTGGACGAGGTGCCCAAGGGCCTGACCGGCAAGCTGGACGCCCGCAAG
ATCCGCGAGATCCTGATCAAGGCTAAGAAAGGCGGCAAGATCGCCGTGTAATAATTCTAGAGTCGGGGCG
GCCGGCCGCTTCGAGCAGACATGATAAGATACATTGATGAGTTTGGACAAACCACAACTAGAATGCAGTG
AAAAAAATGCTTTATTTGTGAAATTTGTGATGCTATTGCTTTATTTGTAACCATTATAAGCTGCAATAAA
CAAGTTAACAACAACAATTGCATTCATTTTATGTTTCAGGTTCAGGGGGAGGTGTGGGAGGTTTTTTAAA
GCAAGTAAAACCTCTACAAATGTGGTAAAATCGATAAGGATCCAGGTGGCACTTTTCGGGGAAATGTGCG
CGGAACCCCTATTTGTTTATTTTTCTAAATACATTCAAATATGTATCCGCTCATGAGACAATAACCCTGA
TAAATGCTTCAATAATATTGAAAAAGGAAGAGTATGAGTATTCAACATTTCCGTGTCGCCCTTATTCCCT
TTTTTGCGGCATTTTGCCTTCCTGTTTTTGCTCACCCAGAAACGCTGGTGAAAGTAAAAGATGCTGAAGA
TCAGTTGGGTGCACGAGTGGGTTACATCGAACTGGATCTCAACAGCGGTAAGATCCTTGAGAGTTTTCGC
CCCGAAGAACGTTTTCCAATGATGAGCACTTTTAAAGTTCTGCTATGTGGCGCGGTATTATCCCGTATTG
ACGCCGGGCAAGAGCAACTCGGTCGCCGCATACACTATTCTCAGAATGACTTGGTTGAGTACTCACCAGT
CACAGAAAAGCATCTTACGGATGGCATGACAGTAAGAGAATTATGCAGTGCTGCCATAACCATGAGTGAT
AACACTGCGGCCAACTTACTTCTGACAACGATCGGAGGACCGAAGGAGCTAACCGCTTTTTTGCACAACA
TGGGGGATCATGTAACTCGCCTTGATCGTTGGGAACCGGAGCTGAATGAAGCCATACCAAACGACGAGCG
TGACACCACGATGCCTGTAGCAATGGCAACAACGTTGCGCAAACTATTAACTGGCGAACTACTTACTCTA
GCTTCCCGGCAACAATTAATAGACTGGATGGAGGCGGATAAAGTTGCAGGACCACTTCTGCGCTCGGCCC
TTCCGGCTGGCTGGTTTATTGCTGATAAATCTGGAGCCGGTGAGCGTGGGTCTCGCGGTATCATTGCAGC
ACTGGGGCCAGATGGTAAGCCCTCCCGTATCGTAGTTATCTACACGACGGGGAGTCAGGCAACTATGGAT
GAACGAAATAGACAGATCGCTGAGATAGGTGCCTCACTGATTAAGCATTGGTAACTGTCAGACCAAGTTT
ACTCATATATACTTTAGATTGATTTAAAACTTCATTTTTAATTTAAAAGGATCTAGGTGAAGATCCTTTT
TGATAATCTCATGACCAAAATCCCTTAACGTGAGTTTTCGTTCCACTGAGCGTCAGACCCCGTAGAAAAG
ATCAAAGGATCTTCTTGAGATCCTTTTTTTCTGCGCGTAATCTGCTGCTTGCAAACAAAAAAACCACCGC
TACCAGCGGTGGTTTGTTTGCCGGATCAAGAGCTACCAACTCTTTTTCCGAAGGTAACTGGCTTCAGCAG
AGCGCAGATACCAAATACTGTTCTTCTAGTGTAGCCGTAGTTAGGCCACCACTTCAAGAACTCTGTAGCA
CCGCCTACATACCTCGCTCTGCTAATCCTGTTACCAGTGGCTGCTGCCAGTGGCGATAAGTCGTGTCTTA
CCGGGTTGGACTCAAGACGATAGTTACCGGATAAGGCGCAGCGGTCGGGCTGAACGGGGGGTTCGTGCAC
ACAGCCCAGCTTGGAGCGAACGACCTACACCGAACTGAGATACCTACAGCGTGAGCTATGAGAAAGCGCC
ACGCTTCCCGAAGGGAGAAAGGCGGACAGGTATCCGGTAAGCGGCAGGGTCGGAACAGGAGAGCGCACGA
GGGAGCTTCCAGGGGGAAACGCCTGGTATCTTTATAGTCCTGTCGGGTTTCGCCACCTCTGACTTGAGCG
TCGATTTTTGTGATGCTCGTCAGGGGGGCGGAGCCTATGGAAAAACGCCAGCAACGCGGCCTTTTTACGG
TTCCTGGCCTTTTGCTGGCCTTTTGCTCACATGGCTCGAC
